Addgene plasmid #171154: pCAG-mRuby3
Purpose: Encodes mRuby3 fluorophore
Depositing lab: Hillel Adesnik. Publication: High-performance microbial opsins for spatially and temporally precise perturbations of large neuronal networks. Sridharan S, Gajowa MA, Ogando MB, Jagadisan UK, Abdeladim L, Sadahiro M, Bounds HA, Hendricks WD, Turney TS, Tayler I, Gopakumar K, Oldenburg IA, Brohawn SG, Adesnik H. Neuron. 2022 Jan 27. pii: S0896-6273(22)00008-3. doi: 10.1016/j.neuron.2022.01.008. PubMed 35120626.
Backbone
  Vector backbone: pCAGGS
  Vector type: Mammalian Expression
Growth in bacteria
  Bacterial resistance: Ampicillin, 100 μg/mL
  Growth temperature: 37°C
  Growth strain: DH5alpha
  Copy number: High Copy
Gene/Insert
  Gene/Insert name: mRuby3
Terms and licenses: Academic/Nonprofit Terms; Industry Terms: Not Available to Industry
How to cite: pCAG-mRuby3 was a gift from Hillel Adesnik (Addgene plasmid # 171154 ; http://n2t.net/addgene:171154 ; RRID:Addgene_171154)
