[The description below was written by a language model from this plasmid's Addgene catalogue record and pLannotate feature annotations shown in this document.]
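Description:
pCAG-mRuby3 is a mammalian expression plasmid of about 6.6 kb built on the pCAGGS backbone, designed to drive strong constitutive expression of the red fluorescent protein mRuby3. It is propagated in E. coli as a high-copy plasmid through a ColE1/pUC-type origin and is selected with ampicillin through a β-lactamase gene under its own promoter. The backbone also retains an SV40 origin of replication with an adjacent SV40 poly(A) signal, which can support episomal replication in cells expressing SV40 large T antigen. Remnants of lac promoter/operator and lacI sequence appear to be cloning-vector carryover rather than functional parts. No mammalian selection marker is annotated.

The expression cassette uses the composite CAG promoter: the cytomegalovirus immediate-early enhancer, the chicken β-actin promoter, and a chimeric chicken β-actin/rabbit β-globin intron, which together give high, broadly active transcription in mammalian cells. The mRuby3 coding sequence, a bright monomeric red fluorophore derived from an Entacmaea quadricolor protein, follows a short multiple cloning site fragment and carries no annotated tags or fusion partners. Downstream lie a second small chimeric intron, a WPRE that enhances transcript stability and expression, and a bovine growth hormone poly(A) signal. The original rabbit β-globin poly(A) signal of pCAGGS remains further downstream, and the short "HBB" hits are most likely globin-derived backbone sequence rather than expressed genes.

The record states only that the plasmid encodes the mRuby3 fluorophore. It was deposited with a study on microbial opsins for neuronal perturbation, so it plausibly serves as a red transfection marker or fluorophore-only control, though this use is not stated explicitly.
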