Features (pLannotate 1.2.2; 24 found; start..end, strand, type, name):
      3..382     +  enhancer       CMV enhancer: human cytomegalovirus immediate early enhancer
    384..659     +  promoter       chicken β-actin promoter: No description available
    660..1676    +  intron         chimeric intron: chimera between introns from chicken β-actin and rabbit β-globin
   1674..1730    +  CDS            HBB (fragment): HBB_LEPEU - Experimental evidence at protein level: Swiss-Prot protein existence level 1. Involved in oxygen transport from the lung to the various peripheral tissues. From Lepus europaeus (European hare).
   1730..1757    +  misc_feature   MCS (fragment): multiple cloning site
   1768..2478    +  CDS            mRuby3: mRuby3 is a basic (constitutively fluorescent) red fluorescent protein published in 2016, derived from Entacmaea quadricolor. It has low acid sensitivity.
   2499..2631    +  intron         chimeric intron: chimera between introns from human β-globin and immunoglobulin heavy chain genes
   2640..3228    +  misc_feature   WPRE: woodchuck hepatitis virus posttranscriptional regulatory element
   3232..3248    +  misc_feature   MCS (fragment): pUC18/19 multiple cloning site
   3261..3372    +  polyA_signal   bGH poly(A) signal: bovine growth hormone polyadenylation signal
   3468..3486    -  promoter       T3 promoter: promoter for bacteriophage T3 RNA polymerase
   3471..3593    +  CDS            HBB (fragment): HBB_TUPGL - Experimental evidence at protein level: Swiss-Prot protein existence level 1. Involved in oxygen transport from the lung to the various peripheral tissues. From Tupaia glis (Tree shrew) (Sorex glis).
   3664..3719    +  polyA_signal   β-globin poly(A) signal: rabbit β-globin polyadenylation signal (Gil and Proudfoot, 1987)
   4104..4120    -  protein_bind   lac operator: The lac repressor binds to the lac operator to inhibit transcription in E. coli. This inhibition can be relieved by adding lactose or isopropyl-β-D-thiogalactopyranoside (IPTG). lac repressor encoded by lacI
   4128..4158    -  promoter       lac promoter: promoter for the E. coli lac operon
   4173..4194    -  protein_bind   CAP binding site: CAP binding activates transcription in the presence of cAMP. E. coli catabolite activator protein
   4207..4246    -  CDS            lacI (fragment): lac repressor; lacI; The lac repressor binds to the lac operator to inhibit transcription in E. coli. This inhibition can be relieved by adding lactose or isopropyl-β-D-thiogalactopyranoside (IPTG).
   4253..4275    +  promoter       SV40 promoter (fragment): SV40 enhancer and early promoter
   4299..4434    +  rep_origin     SV40 ori: SV40 origin of replication
   4454..4588    +  polyA_signal   SV40 poly(A) signal: SV40 polyadenylation signal
   4590..4644    -  CDS            lacI (fragment): lac repressor; lacI; The lac repressor binds to the lac operator to inhibit transcription in E. coli. This inhibition can be relieved by adding lactose or isopropyl-β-D-thiogalactopyranoside (IPTG).
   4827..5415    -  rep_origin     ori: high-copy-number ColE1/pMB1/pBR322/pUC origin of replication
   5586..6446    -  CDS            AmpR: β-lactamase; bla; confers resistance to ampicillin, carbenicillin, and related antibiotics
   6447..6551    -  promoter       AmpR promoter: bla
>Addgene plasmid #171154 | pCAG-mRuby3 | addgene full sequence | sequence record 338740 | Addgene NGS Result
TCGACATTGATTATTGACTAGTTATTAATAGTAATCAATTACGGGGTCATTAGTTCATAGCCCATATATG
GAGTTCCGCGTTACATAACTTACGGTAAATGGCCCGCCTGGCTGACCGCCCAACGACCCCCGCCCATTGA
CGTCAATAATGACGTATGTTCCCATAGTAACGCCAATAGGGACTTTCCATTGACGTCAATGGGTGGAGTA
TTTACGGTAAACTGCCCACTTGGCAGTACATCAAGTGTATCATATGCCAAGTACGCCCCCTATTGACGTC
AATGACGGTAAATGGCCCGCCTGGCATTATGCCCAGTACATGACCTTATGGGACTTTCCTACTTGGCAGT
ACATCTACGTATTAGTCATCGCTATTACCATGGTCGAGGTGAGCCCCACGTTCTGCTTCACTCTCCCCAT
CTCCCCCCCCTCCCCACCCCCAATTTTGTATTTATTTATTTTTTAATTATTTTGTGCAGCGATGGGGGCG
GGGGGGGGGGGGGSGCGCGCCRGGSGGGGGGGGGGGGGGGGGGGGGSGGGGSGGGGSGRGGCGGAGAGGT
GCGGCGGCAGCCAATCAGAGCGGCGCGCTCCGAAAGTTTCCTTTTATGGCGAGGCGGCGGCGGCGGCGGC
CCTATAAAAAGCGAAGCGCGCGGCGGGCGGGAGTCGCTGCGCGCTGCCTTCGCCCCGTGCCCCGCTCCGC
CGCCGCCTCGCGCCGCCCGCCCCGGCTCTGACTGACCGCGTTACTCCCACAGGTGAGCGGGCGGGACGGC
CCTTCTCCTCCGGGCTGTAATTAGCGCTTGGTTTAATGACGGCTTGTTTCTTTTCTGTGGCTGCGTGAAA
GCCTTGAGGGGCTCCGGGAGGGCCCTTTGTGCGGGGGGAGCGGCTCGGGGGGTGCGTGCGTGTGTGTGTG
CGTGGGGAGCGCCGCGTGCGGCTCCGCGCTGCCCGGCGGCTGTGAGCGCTGCGGGCGCGGCGCGGGGCTT
TGTGCGCTCCGCAGTGTGCGCGAGGGGAGCGCGGCCGGGGGCGGTGCCCCGCGGTGCGGGGGGGGCTGCG
AGGGGAACAAAGGCTGCGTGCGGGGTGTGTGCGTGGGGGGGTGAGCAGGGGGTGTGGGCGCGTCGGTCGG
GCTGCAACCCCCCCTGCACCCCCCTCCCCGAGTTGCTGAGCACGGCCCGGCTTCGGGTGCGGGGCTCCGT
ACGGGGCGTGGCGCGGGGCTCGCCGTGCCGGGCGGGGGGTGGCGGCAGGTGGGGGTGCCGGGCGGGGCGG
GGCCGCCTCGGGCCGGGGAGGGCTCGGGGGAGGGGCGCGGCGGCCCCCGGAGCGCCGGCGGCTGTCGAGG
CGCGGCGAGCCGCAGCCATTGCCTTTTATGGTAATCGTGCGAGAGGGCGCAGGGACTTCCTTTGTCCCAA
ATCTGTGCGGAGCCGAAATCTGGGAGGCGCCGCCGCACCCCCTCTAGCGGGCGCGGGGCGAAGCGGTGCG
GCGCCGGCAGGAAGGAAATGGGCGGGGAGGGCCTTCGTGCGTCGCCGCGCCGCCGTCCCCTTCTCCCTCT
CCAGCCTCGGGGCTGTCCGCGGGGGGACGGCTGCCTTCGGGGGGGACGGGGCAGGGCGGGGTTCGGCTTC
TGGCGTGTGACCGGCGGCTCTAGAGCCTCTGCTAACCATGTTCATGCCTTCTTCTTTTTCCTACAGCTCC
TGGGCAACGTGCTGGTTATTGTGCTGTCTCATCATTTTGGCAAAGAATTCGGTACCGCGGGCCCGGGATC
CACCGGTAGCGGCCGCTATGGTGTCTAAGGGCGAAGAGCTGATCAAGGAAAATATGCGTATGAAGGTGGT
CATGGAAGGTTCGGTCAACGGCCACCAATTCAAATGCACAGGTGAAGGAGAAGGCAGACCGTACGAGGGA
GTGCAAACCATGAGGATCAAAGTCATCGAGGGAGGACCCCTGCCATTTGCCTTTGACATTCTTGCCACGT
CGTTCATGTATGGCAGCCGTACCTTTATCAAGTACCCGGCCGACATCCCTGATTTCTTTAAACAGTCCTT
TCCTGAGGGTTTTACTTGGGAAAGAGTTACGAGATACGAAGATGGTGGAGTCGTCACCGTCACGCAGGAC
ACCAGCCTTGAGGATGGCGAGCTCGTCTACAACGTCAAGGTCAGAGGGGTAAACTTTCCCTCCAATGGTC
CCGTGATGCAGAAGAAGACCAAGGGTTGGGAGCCTAATACAGAGATGATGTATCCAGCAGATGGTGGTCT
GAGAGGATACACTGACATCGCACTGAAAGTTGATGGTGGTGGCCATCTGCACTGCAACTTCGTGACAACT
TACAGGTCAAAAAAGACCGTCGGGAACATCAAGATGCCCGGTGTCCATGCCGTTGATCACCGCCTGGAAA
GGATCGAGGAGAGTGACAATGAAACCTACGTAGTGCAAAGAGAAGTGGCAGTTGCCAAATACAGCAACCT
TGGTGGTGGCATGGACGAGCTGTACAAGTGAATTCCTCGAGGCCGCAGGTAAGTATCAAGGTTACAAGAC
AGGTTTAAGGAGACCAATAGAAACTGGGCTTGTCGAGACAGAGAAGACTCTTGCGTTTCTGATAGGCACC
TATTGGTCTTACTGACATCCACTTTGCCTTTCTCTCCACAGGTGTCGACAATCAACCTCTGGATTACAAA
ATTTGTGAAAGATTGACTGGTATTCTTAACTATGTTGCTCCTTTTACGCTATGTGGATACGCTGCTTTAA
TGCCTTTGTATCATGCTATTGCTTCCCGTATGGCTTTCATTTTCTCCTCCTTGTATAAATCCTGGTTGCT
GTCTCTTTATGAGGAGTTGTGGCCCGTTGTCAGGCAACGTGGCGTGGTGTGCACTGTGTTTGCTGACGCA
ACCCCCACTGGTTGGGGCATTGCCACCACCTGTCAGCTCCTTTCCGGGACTTTCGCTTTCCCCCTCCCTA
TTGCCACGGCGGAACTCATCGCCGCCTGCCTTGCCCGCTGCTGGACAGGGGCTCGGCTGTTGGGCACTGA
CAATTCCGTGGTGTTGTCGGGGAAGCTGACGTCCTTTCCATGGCTGCTCGCCTGTGTTGCCACCTGGATT
CTGCGCGGGACGTCCTTCTGCTACGTCCCTTCGGCCCTCAATCCAGCGGACCTTCCTTCCCGCGGCCTGC
TGCCGGCTCTGCGGCCTCTTCCGCGTCTTCGCCTTCGCCCTCAGACGAGTCGGATCTCCCTTTGGGCCGC
CTCCCCGCCTGGAATTCGAGCTCGGTACGATCAGCCTCGACTGTGCCTTCTAGTTGCCAGCCATCTGTTG
TTTGCCCCTCCCCCGTGCCTTCCTTGACCCTGGAAGGTGCCACTCCCACTGTCCTTTCCTAATAAAATGA
GGAAATTGCATCGCATTGTCTGAGTAGGTGTCATTCTATTCTGGGGGGTGGGGTGGGGCAGGACAGCAAG
GGGGAGGATTGGGAAGACAATAGCCCAGCTTTTGTTCCCTTTAGTGAGGGTTAATTGCGCGCTTGGCGTA
ATCATKGTYATMSSYKWWTYCWSTCCTCAGGTGCAGGCTGCCTATCAGAAGGTGGTGGCTGGTGTGGCCA
ATGCCCTGGCTCACAAATACCACTGAGATCTTTTTCCCTCTGCCAAAAATTATGGGGACATCATGAAGCC
CCTTGAGCATCTGACTTCTGGCTAATAAAGGAAATTTATTTTCATTGCAATAGTGTGTTGGAATTTTTTG
TGTCTCTCACTCGGAAGGACATATGGGAGGGCAAATCATTTAAAACATCAGAATGAGTATTTGGTTTAGA
GTTTGGCAACATATGCCCATATGCTGGCTGCCATGAACAAAGGTTGGCTATAAAGAGGTCATCAGTATAT
GAAACAGCCCCCTGCTGTCCATTCCTTATTCCATAGAAAAGCCTTGACTTGAGGTTAGATTTTTTTTATA
TTTTGTTTTGTGTTATTTTTTTCTTTAACATCCCTAAAATTTTCCTTACATGTTTTACTAGCCAGATTTT
TCCTCCTCTCCTGACTACTCCCAGTCATAGCTGTCCCTCTTCTCTTATGGAGATCCCTCGACCTGCAGCC
CAAGCTTGGCGTAATCATGGTCATAGCTGTTTCCTGTGTGAAATTGTTATCCGCTCACAATTCCACACAA
CATACGAGCCGGAAGCATAAAGTGTAAAGCCTGGGGTGCCTAATGAGTGAGCTAACTCACATTAATTGCG
TTGCGCTCACTGCCCGCTTTCCAGTCGGGAAACCTGTCGTGCCAGCGGATCCGCATCTCAATTAGTCAGC
AACCATAGTCCCGCCCCTAACTCCGCCCATCCCGCCCCTAACTCCGCCCAGTTCCGCCCATTCTCCGCCC
CATGGCTGACTAATTTTTTTTATTTATGCAGAGGCCGAGGCCGCCTCGGCCTCTGAGCTATTCCAGAAGT
AGTGAGGAGGCTTTTTTGGAGGCCTAGGCTTTTGCAAAAAGCTAACTTGTTTATTGCAGCTTATAATGGT
TACAAATAAAGCAATAGCATCACAAATTTCACAAATAAAGCATTTTTTTCACTGCATTCTAGTTGTGGTT
TGTCCAAACTCATCAATGTATCTTATCATGTCTGGATCCGCTGCATTAATGAATCGGCCAACGCGCGGGG
AGAGGCGGTTTGCGTATTGGGCGCTCTTCCGCTTCCTCGCTCACTGACTCGCTGCGCTCGGTCGTTCGGC
TGCGGCGAGCGGTATCAGCTCACTCAAAGGCGGTAATACGGTTATCCACAGAATCAGGGGATAACGCAGG
AAAGAACATGTGAGCAAAAGGCCAGCAAAAGGCCAGGAACCGTAAAAAGGCCGCGTTGCTGGCGTTTTTC
CATAGGCTCCGCCCCCCTGACGAGCATCACAAAAATCGACGCTCAAGTCAGAGGTGGCGAAACCCGACAG
GACTATAAAGATACCAGGCGTTTCCCCCTGGAAGCTCCCTCGTGCGCTCTCCTGTTCCGACCCTGCCGCT
TACCGGATACCTGTCCGCCTTTCTCCCTTCGGGAAGCGTGGCGCTTTCTCATAGCTCACGCTGTAGGTAT
CTCAGTTCGGTGTAGGTCGTTCGCTCCAAGCTGGGCTGTGTGCACGAACCCCCCGTTCAGCCCGACCGCT
GCGCCTTATCCGGTAACTATCGTCTTGAGTCCAACCCGGTAAGACACGACTTATCGCCACTGGCAGCAGC
CACTGGTAACAGGATTAGCAGAGCGAGGTATGTAGGCGGTGCTACAGAGTTCTTGAAGTGGTGGCCTAAC
TACGGCTACACTAGAAGAACAGTATTTGGTATCTGCGCTCTGCTGAAGCCAGTTACCTTCGGAAAAAGAG
TTGGTAGCTCTTGATCCGGCAAACAAACCACCGCTGGTAGCGGTGGTTTTTTTGTTTGCAAGCAGCAGAT
TACGCGCAGAAAAAAAGGATCTCAAGAAGATCCTTTGATCTTTTCTACGGGGTCTGACGCTCAGTGGAAC
GAAAACTCACGTTAAGGGATTTTGGTCATGAGATTATCAAAAAGGATCTTCACCTAGATCCTTTTAAATT
AAAAATGAAGTTTTAAATCAATCTAAAGTATATATGAGTAAACTTGGTCTGACAGTTACCAATGCTTAAT
CAGTGAGGCACCTATCTCAGCGATCTGTCTATTTCGTTCATCCATAGTTGCCTGACTCCCCGTCGTGTAG
ATAACTACGATACGGGAGGGCTTACCATCTGGCCCCAGTGCTGCAATGATACCGCGAGACCCACGCTCAC
CGGCTCCAGATTTATCAGCAATAAACCAGCCAGCCGGAAGGGCCGAGCGCAGAAGTGGTCCTGCAACTTT
ATCCGCCTCCATCCAGTCTATTAATTGTTGCCGGGAAGCTAGAGTAAGTAGTTCGCCAGTTAATAGTTTG
CGCAACGTTGTTGCCATTGCTACAGGCATCGTGGTGTCACGCTCGTCGTTTGGTATGGCTTCATTCAGCT
CCGGTTCCCAACGATCAAGGCGAGTTACATGATCCCCCATGTTGTGCAAAAAAGCGGTTAGCTCCTTCGG
TCCTCCGATCGTTGTCAGAAGTAAGTTGGCCGCAGTGTTATCACTCATGGTTATGGCAGCACTGCATAAT
TCTCTTACTGTCATGCCATCCGTAAGATGCTTTTCTGTGACTGGTGAGTACTCAACCAAGTCATTCTGAG
AATAGTGTATGCGGCGACCGAGTTGCTCTTGCCCGGCGTCAATACGGGATAATACCGCGCCACATAGCAG
AACTTTAAAAGTGCTCATCATTGGAAAACGTTCTTCGGGGCGAAAACTCTCAAGGATCTTACCGCTGTTG
AGATCCAGTTCGATGTAACCCACTCGTGCACCCAACTGATCTTCAGCATCTTTTACTTTCACCAGCGTTT
CTGGGTGAGCAAAAACAGGAAGGCAAAATGCCGCAAAAAAGGGAATAAGGGCGACACGGAAATGTTGAAT
ACTCATACTCTTCCTTTTTCAATATTATTGAAGCATTTATCAGGGTTATTGTCTCATGAGCGGATACATA
TTTGAATGTATTTAGAAAAATAAACAAATAGGGGTTCCGCGCACATTTCCCCGAAAAGTGCCACCTG
